Addgene plasmid #233370: pLKO.1-puro_CMV_NES-Kinprola_on-mEGFP
Purpose: CMV driven expression of the consitutively active kinase activity recorder positive control Kinprola_on fused to mEGFP for neuronal expression through lentivirus transduction
Depositing lab: Kai Johnsson. Depositing organization: Max Planck Institute for Medical Research. Publication: Molecular recording of cellular protein kinase activity with chemical labeling. Sun DE, Ng SW, Zheng Y, Xie S, Schwan N, Breuer P, Hoffmann DC, Michel J, Azorin DD, Boonekamp KE, Winkler F, Wick W, Boutros M, Li Y, Johnsson K. Nat Chem Biol. 2025 Jul 10. doi: 10.1038/s41589-025-01949-6. PubMed 40640555.
Backbone
  Vector backbone: pLKO.1
  Backbone size w/o insert (bp): 7709
  Vector type: Lentiviral
  Selectable markers: Puromycin
Growth in bacteria
  Bacterial resistance: Ampicillin, 100 μg/mL
  Growth temperature: 30°C
  Growth strain: NEB Stable
  Copy number: High Copy
Gene/Insert
  Gene/Insert name: NES-Kinprola_on-mEGFP
  Species: Synthetic
  Insert size (bp): 2313
  Promoter: CMV
  Tag / fusion protein: NES (N terminal on insert); mEGFP (C terminal on insert)
  Cloning method: Gibson Cloning
Terms and licenses: Academic/Nonprofit Terms; Industry Terms: Not Available to Industry
Depositor comments: Please visit https://doi.org/10.1101/2024.09.11.611894 for bioRxiv preprint.
How to cite: pLKO.1-puro_CMV_NES-Kinprola_on-mEGFP was a gift from Kai Johnsson (Addgene plasmid # 233370 ; http://n2t.net/addgene:233370 ; RRID:Addgene_233370)
