[The description below was written by a language model from this plasmid's Addgene catalogue record and pLannotate feature annotations shown in this document.]
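Description:
pLKO.1-puro_CMV_NES-Kinprola_on-mEGFP is a third-generation-style, self-inactivating HIV-1 lentiviral transfer plasmid built on the pLKO.1 backbone, about 10 kb in total. In bacteria it is maintained through a high-copy ColE1/pUC origin and ampicillin resistance (bla), and it also carries an f1 origin and leftover lac/T7/T3 cloning-vector elements. The viral portion consists of an RSV promoter fused to a truncated 5' LTR, the Ψ packaging signal with a partial gag sequence, the RRE for Rev-dependent export of the genomic RNA, a cPPT/CTS element, and a ΔU3 3' LTR followed by an SV40 poly(A) signal and SV40 origin. A human PGK promoter drives puromycin N-acetyltransferase for selection of transduced mammalian cells. The U6 promoter typical of pLKO.1 is still annotated upstream of the insert, but the record describes no shRNA.

The payload is a synthetic 2.3 kb open reading frame expressed from CMV enhancer/promoter sequences. It encodes Kinprola_on with an N-terminal nuclear export signal, which should keep the protein cytoplasmic, and a C-terminal monomeric EGFP for visualising expression. The feature table detects two separate HaloTag fragments followed by two fragments matching yeast RAD53, which suggests a rearranged or split HaloTag joined to a Rad53-derived module, although the record does not spell out this architecture. According to the depositor, Kinprola_on is the constitutively active positive control for a recorder of protein kinase activity read out by chemical labeling, presumably with HaloTag chloroalkane substrates. The construct is intended for lentiviral transduction of neurons.
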