Features (pLannotate 1.2.2; 33 found; start..end, strand, type, name):
    529..1128    +  CDS            PuroR: puromycin N-acetyltransferase; pac from Streptomyces alboniger; confers resistance to puromycin
   1171..1254    +  CDS            nef (fragment): NEF_HV1Z2 - Experimental evidence at protein level: Swiss-Prot protein existence level 1. Extracellular Nef protein targets CD4(+) T-lymphocytes for apoptosis by interacting with CXCR4 surface receptors. From Human immunodeficiency virus type 1 group M subtype D (isolate Z2/CDC-Z34) (HIV-1).
   1256..1489    +  LTR            3' LTR (ΔU3): self-inactivating 3' long terminal repeat (LTR) from HIV-1
   1561..1682    +  polyA_signal   SV40 poly(A) signal: SV40 polyadenylation signal
   1722..1857    +  rep_origin     SV40 ori: SV40 origin of replication
   1878..1896    -  promoter       T7 promoter: promoter for bacteriophage T7 RNA polymerase
   1904..2059    +  CDS            lacZα (fragment): LacZα fragment of β-galactosidase; lacZ fragment
   2064..2492    +  rep_origin     f1 ori (sequence partly withheld): f1 bacteriophage origin of replication; arrow indicates direction of (+) strand synthesis
   2545..2649    +  promoter       AmpR promoter: bla
   2650..3510    +  CDS            AmpR: β-lactamase; bla; confers resistance to ampicillin, carbenicillin, and related antibiotics
   3681..4269    +  rep_origin     ori: high-copy-number ColE1/pMB1/pBR322/pUC origin of replication
   4452..4544    +  CDS            lacI (fragment): lac repressor; lacI; The lac repressor binds to the lac operator to inhibit transcription in E. coli. This inhibition can be relieved by adding lactose or isopropyl-β-D-thiogalactopyranoside (IPTG).
   4557..4578    +  protein_bind   CAP binding site: CAP binding activates transcription in the presence of cAMP. E. coli catabolite activator protein
   4593..4623    +  promoter       lac promoter: promoter for the E. coli lac operon
   4631..4647    +  protein_bind   lac operator: The lac repressor binds to the lac operator to inhibit transcription in E. coli. This inhibition can be relieved by adding lactose or isopropyl-β-D-thiogalactopyranoside (IPTG). lac repressor encoded by lacI
   4692..4710    +  promoter       T3 promoter: promoter for bacteriophage T3 RNA polymerase
   4738..4964    +  promoter       RSV promoter: Rous sarcoma virus enhancer/promoter
   4965..5145    +  LTR            5' LTR (truncated): truncated 5' long terminal repeat (LTR) from HIV-1
   5192..5317    +  misc_feature   HIV-1 Ψ: packaging signal of human immunodeficiency virus type 1
   5301..5664    +  CDS            HIV-1 gag (fragment): gag protein from human immunodeficiency virus 1; gag
   5810..6043    +  misc_feature   RRE: The Rev response element (RRE) of HIV-1 allows for Rev-dependent mRNA export from the nucleus to the cytoplasm.
   6420..6520    +  CDS            Rev (fragment): human immunodeficiency virus 1 (HIV-1) Rev protein; rev; enhances nuclear export of unspliced and incompletely spliced viral mRNAs
   6570..6810    +  promoter       U6 promoter: RNA polymerase III promoter for human U6 snRNA
   6880..7242    +  enhancer       CMV enhancer: human cytomegalovirus immediate early enhancer
   7315..7332    -  promoter       CMV promoter (fragment): human cytomegalovirus (CMV) immediate early promoter
   7395..7446    +  promoter       CMVd2 promoter: truncated human cytomegalovirus (CMV) immediate early promoter that yields moderately reduced expression relative to the full-length promoter
   7554..8009    +  CDS            HaloTag® (fragment): modified bacterial dehalogenase that forms covalent bonds with chloroalkane derivatives
   8055..8468    +  CDS            HaloTag® (fragment): modified bacterial dehalogenase that forms covalent bonds with chloroalkane derivatives
   8604..8873    +  CDS            RAD53 (fragment): RAD53_YEAST - Also known as MEC2, SAD1, SPK1. Experimental evidence at protein level: Swiss-Prot protein existence level 1. Controls S-phase checkpoint as well as G1 and G2 DNA damage checkpoints. Phosphorylates proteins on serine, threonine, and tyrosine. Prevents entry into anaphase and mitotic exit after DNA damage via regulation of the Polo kinase CDC5. Seems to be involved in the phosphorylation of RPH1. From Saccharomyces cerevisiae (strain ATCC 204508 / S288c) (Baker's yeast).
   8889..9041    +  CDS            RAD53 (fragment): RAD53_YEAST - Also known as MEC2, SAD1, SPK1. Experimental evidence at protein level: Swiss-Prot protein existence level 1. Controls S-phase checkpoint as well as G1 and G2 DNA damage checkpoints. Phosphorylates proteins on serine, threonine, and tyrosine. Prevents entry into anaphase and mitotic exit after DNA damage via regulation of the Polo kinase CDC5. Seems to be involved in the phosphorylation of RPH1. From Saccharomyces cerevisiae (strain ATCC 204508 / S288c) (Baker's yeast).
   9087..9803    +  CDS            mEGFP: mEGFP is a basic (constitutively fluorescent) green fluorescent protein published in 2002, derived from Aequorea victoria. It has moderate acid sensitivity.
   9851..9968    +  misc_feature   cPPT/CTS: central polypurine tract and central termination sequence of HIV-1
  10017..507     +  promoter       hPGK promoter (across the origin): human phosphoglycerate kinase 1 promoter
>Addgene plasmid #233370 | pLKO.1-puro_CMV_NES-Kinprola_on-mEGFP | addgene full sequence | sequence record 466616 | Addgene NGS Result
TTGGGGTTGCGCCTTTTCCAAGGCAGCCCTGGGTTTGCGCAGGGACGCGGCTGCTCTGGGCGTGGTTCCG
GGAAACGCAGCGGCGCCGACCCTGGGTCTCGCACATTCTTCACGTCCGTTCGCAGCGTCACCCGGATCTT
CGCCGCTACCCTTGTGGGCCCCCCGGCGACGCTTCCTGCTCCGCCCCTAAGTCGGGAAGGTTCCTTGCGG
TTCGCGGCGTGCCGGACGTGACAAACGGAAGCCGCACGTCTCACTAGTACCCTCGCAGACGGACAGCGCC
AGGGAGCAATGGCAGCGCGCCGACCGCGATGGGCTGTGGCCAATAGCGGCTGCTCAGCAGGGCGCGCCGA
GAGCAGCGGCCGGGAAGGGGCGGTGCGGGAGGCGGGGTGTGGGGCGGTAGTGTGGGCCCTGTTCCTGCCC
GCGCGGTGTTCCGCATTCTGCAAGCCTCCGGAGCGCACGTCGGCAGTCGGCTCCCTCGTTGACCGAATCA
CCGACCTCTCTCCCCAGGGGGATCCACCGGAGCTTACCATGACCGAGTACAAGCCCACGGTGCGCCTCGC
CACCCGCGACGACGTCCCCAGGGCCGTACGCACCCTCGCCGCCGCGTTCGCCGACTACCCCGCCACGCGC
CACACCGTCGATCCGGACCGCCACATCGAGCGGGTCACCGAGCTGCAAGAACTCTTCCTCACGCGCGTCG
GGCTCGACATCGGCAAGGTGTGGGTCGCGGACGACGGCGCCGCGGTGGCGGTCTGGACCACGCCGGAGAG
CGTCGAAGCGGGGGCGGTGTTCGCCGAGATCGGCCCGCGCATGGCCGAGTTGAGCGGTTCCCGGCTGGCC
GCGCAGCAACAGATGGAAGGCCTCCTGGCGCCGCACCGGCCCAAGGAGCCCGCGTGGTTCCTGGCCACCG
TCGGCGTCTCGCCCGACCACCAGGGCAAGGGTCTGGGCAGCGCCGTCGTGCTCCCCGGAGTGGAGGCGGC
CGAGCGCGCCGGGGTGCCCGCCTTCCTGGAGACCTCCGCGCCCCGCAACCTCCCCTTCTACGAGCGGCTC
GGCTTCACCGTCACCGCCGACGTCGAGGTGCCCGAAGGACCGCGCACCTGGTGCATGACCCGCAAGCCCG
GTGCCTGACGCCCGCCCCACGACCCGCAGCGCCCGACCGAAAGGAGCGCACGACCCCATGCATCGGTACC
TTTAAGACCAATGACTTACAAGGCAGCTGTAGATCTTAGCCACTTTTTAAAAGAAAAGGGGGGACTGGAA
GGGCTAATTCACTCCCAACGAAGACAAGATCTGCTTTTTGCTTGTACTGGGTCTCTCTGGTTAGACCAGA
TCTGAGCCTGGGAGCTCTCTGGCTAACTAGGGAACCCACTGCTTAAGCCTCAATAAAGCTTGCCTTGAGT
GCTTCAAGTAGTGTGTGCCCGTCTGTTGTGTGACTCTGGTAACTAGAGATCCCTCAGACCCTTTTAGTCA
GTGTGGAAAATCTCTAGCAGTAGTAGTTCATGTCATCTTATTATTCAGTATTTATAACTTGCAAAGAAAT
GAATATCAGAGAGTGAGAGGAACTTGTTTATTGCAGCTTATAATGGTTACAAATAAAGCAATAGCATCAC
AAATTTCACAAATAAAGCATTTTTTTCACTGCATTCTAGTTGTGGTTTGTCCAAACTCATCAATGTATCT
TATCATGTCTGGCTCTAGCTATCCCGCCCCTAACTCCGCCCATCCCGCCCCTAACTCCGCCCAGTTCCGC
CCATTCTCCGCCCCATGGCTGACTAATTTTTTTTATTTATGCAGAGGCCGAGGCCGCCTCGGCCTCTGAG
CTATTCCAGAAGTAGTGAGGAGGCTTTTTTGGAGGCCTAGGGACGTACCCAATTCGCCCTATAGTGAGTC
GTATTACGCGCGCTCACTGGCCGTCGTTTTACAACGTCGTGACTGGGAAAACCCTGGCGTTACCCAACTT
AATCGCCTTGCAGCACATCCCCCTTTCGCCAGCTGGCGTAATAGCGAAGAGGCCCGCACCGATCGCCCTT
CCCAACAGTTGCGCAGCCTGAATGGCGAATGGG
[124 nt withheld, positions 2064-2187]
C
[91 nt withheld, positions 2189-2279]
A
[49 nt withheld, positions 2281-2329]
CCTTTGACGTTGGAGTCCACGTTCTTT
[37 nt withheld, positions 2357-2393]
ACCCTATCTCGGTCTATTCTTTTGATTTATAAGGGATTTTGCCGATTTCGGCCTATTGGTTAAAAAATGA
GCTGATTTAACAAAAATTTAACGCGAATTTTAACAAAATATTAACGCTTACAATTTAGGTGGCACTTTTC
GGGGAAATGTGCGCGGAACCCCTATTTGTTTATTTTTCTAAATACATTCAAATATGTATCCGCTCATGAG
ACAATAACCCTGATAAATGCTTCAATAATATTGAAAAAGGAAGAGTATGAGTATTCAACATTTCCGTGTC
GCCCTTATTCCCTTTTTTGCGGCATTTTGCCTTCCTGTTTTTGCTCACCCAGAAACGCTGGTGAAAGTAA
AAGATGCTGAAGATCAGTTGGGTGCACGAGTGGGTTACATCGAACTGGATCTCAACAGCGGTAAGATCCT
TGAGAGTTTTCGCCCCGAAGAACGTTTTCCAATGATGAGCACTTTTAAAGTTCTGCTATGTGGCGCGGTA
TTATCCCGTATTGACGCCGGGCAAGAGCAACTCGGTCGCCGCATACACTATTCTCAGAATGACTTGGTTG
AGTACTCACCAGTCACAGAAAAGCATCTTACGGATGGCATGACAGTAAGAGAATTATGCAGTGCTGCCAT
AACCATGAGTGATAACACTGCGGCCAACTTACTTCTGACAACGATCGGAGGACCGAAGGAGCTAACCGCT
TTTTTGCACAACATGGGGGATCATGTAACTCGCCTTGATCGTTGGGAACCGGAGCTGAATGAAGCCATAC
CAAACGACGAGCGTGACACCACGATGCCTGTAGCAATGGCAACAACGTTGCGCAAACTATTAACTGGCGA
ACTACTTACTCTAGCTTCCCGGCAACAATTAATAGACTGGATGGAGGCGGATAAAGTTGCAGGACCACTT
CTGCGCTCGGCCCTTCCGGCTGGCTGGTTTATTGCTGATAAATCTGGAGCCGGTGAGCGTGGGTCTCGCG
GTATCATTGCAGCACTGGGGCCAGATGGTAAGCCCTCCCGTATCGTAGTTATCTACACGACGGGGAGTCA
GGCAACTATGGATGAACGAAATAGACAGATCGCTGAGATAGGTGCCTCACTGATTAAGCATTGGTAACTG
TCAGACCAAGTTTACTCATATATACTTTAGATTGATTTAAAACTTCATTTTTAATTTAAAAGGATCTAGG
TGAAGATCCTTTTTGATAATCTCATGACCAAAATCCCTTAACGTGAGTTTTCGTTCCACTGAGCGTCAGA
CCCCGTAGAAAAGATCAAAGGATCTTCTTGAGATCCTTTTTTTCTGCGCGTAATCTGCTGCTTGCAAACA
AAAAAACCACCGCTACCAGCGGTGGTTTGTTTGCCGGATCAAGAGCTACCAACTCTTTTTCCGAAGGTAA
CTGGCTTCAGCAGAGCGCAGATACCAAATACTGTTCTTCTAGTGTAGCCGTAGTTAGGCCACCACTTCAA
GAACTCTGTAGCACCGCCTACATACCTCGCTCTGCTAATCCTGTTACCAGTGGCTGCTGCCAGTGGCGAT
AAGTCGTGTCTTACCGGGTTGGACTCAAGACGATAGTTACCGGATAAGGCGCAGCGGTCGGGCTGAACGG
GGGGTTCGTGCACACAGCCCAGCTTGGAGCGAACGACCTACACCGAACTGAGATACCTACAGCGTGAGCT
ATGAGAAAGCGCCACGCTTCCCGAAGGGAGAAAGGCGGACAGGTATCCGGTAAGCGGCAGGGTCGGAACA
GGAGAGCGCACGAGGGAGCTTCCAGGGGGAAACGCCTGGTATCTTTATAGTCCTGTCGGGTTTCGCCACC
TCTGACTTGAGCGTCGATTTTTGTGATGCTCGTCAGGGGGGCGGAGCCTATGGAAAAACGCCAGCAACGC
GGCCTTTTTACGGTTCCTGGCCTTTTGCTGGCCTTTTGCTCACATGTTCTTTCCTGCGTTATCCCCTGAT
TCTGTGGATAACCGTATTACCGCCTTTGAGTGAGCTGATACCGCTCGCCGCAGCCGAACGACCGAGCGCA
GCGAGTCAGTGAGCGAGGAAGCGGAAGAGCGCCCAATACGCAAACCGCCTCTCCCCGCGCGTTGGCCGAT
TCATTAATGCAGCTGGCACGACAGGTTTCCCGACTGGAAAGCGGGCAGTGAGCGCAACGCAATTAATGTG
AGTTAGCTCACTCATTAGGCACCCCAGGCTTTACACTTTATGCTTCCGGCTCGTATGTTGTGTGGAATTG
TGAGCGGATAACAATTTCACACAGGAAACAGCTATGACCATGATTACGCCAAGCGCGCAATTAACCCTCA
CTAAAGGGAACAAAAGCTGGAGCTGCAAGCTTAATGTAGTCTTATGCAATACTCTTGTAGTCTTGCAACA
TGGTAACGATGAGTTAGCAACATGCCTTACAAGGAGAGAAAAAGCACCGTGCATGCCGATTGGTGGAAGT
AAGGTGGTACGATCGTGCCTTATTAGGAAGGCAACAGACGGGTCTGACATGGATTGGACGAACCACTGAA
TTGCCGCATTGCAGAGATATTGTATTTAAGTGCCTAGCTCGATACATAAACGGGTCTCTCTGGTTAGACC
AGATCTGAGCCTGGGAGCTCTCTGGCTAACTAGGGAACCCACTGCTTAAGCCTCAATAAAGCTTGCCTTG
AGTGCTTCAAGTAGTGTGTGCCCGTCTGTTGTGTGACTCTGGTAACTAGAGATCCCTCAGACCCTTTTAG
TCAGTGTGGAAAATCTCTAGCAGTGGCGCCCGAACAGGGACTTGAAAGCGAAAGGGAAACCAGAGGAGCT
CTCTCGACGCAGGACTCGGCTTGCTGAAGCGCGCACGGCAAGAGGCGAGGGGCGGCGACTGGTGAGTACG
CCAAAAATTTTGACTAGCGGAGGCTAGAAGGAGAGAGATGGGTGCGAGAGCGTCAGTATTAAGCGGGGGA
GAATTAGATCGCGATGGGAAAAAATTCGGTTAAGGCCAGGGGGAAAGAAAAAATATAAATTAAAACATAT
AGTATGGGCAAGCAGGGAGCTAGAACGATTCGCAGTTAATCCTGGCCTGTTAGAAACATCAGAAGGCTGT
AGACAAATACTGGGACAGCTACAACCATCCCTTCAGACAGGATCAGAAGAACTTAGATCATTATATAATA
CAGTAGCAACCCTCTATTGTGTGCATCAAAGGATAGAGATAAAAGACACCAAGGAAGCTTTAGACAAGAT
AGAGGAAGAGCAAAACAAAAGTAAGACCACCGCACAGCAAGCGGCCGCTGATCTTCAGACCTGGAGGAGG
AGATATGAGGGACAATTGGAGAAGTGAATTATATAAATATAAAGTAGTAAAAATTGAACCATTAGGAGTA
GCACCCACCAAGGCAAAGAGAAGAGTGGTGCAGAGAGAAAAAAGAGCAGTGGGAATAGGAGCTTTGTTCC
TTGGGTTCTTGGGAGCAGCAGGAAGCACTATGGGCGCAGCGTCAATGACGCTGACGGTACAGGCCAGACA
ATTATTGTCTGGTATAGTGCAGCAGCAGAACAATTTGCTGAGGGCTATTGAGGCGCAACAGCATCTGTTG
CAACTCACAGTCTGGGGCATCAAGCAGCTCCAGGCAAGAATCCTGGCTGTGGAAAGATACCTAAAGGATC
AACAGCTCCTGGGGATTTGGGGTTGCTCTGGAAAACTCATTTGCACCACTGCTGTGCCTTGGAATGCTAG
TTGGAGTAATAAATCTCTGGAACAGATTTGGAATCACACGACCTGGATGGAGTGGGACAGAGAAATTAAC
AATTACACAAGCTTAATACACTCCTTAATTGAAGAATCGCAAAACCAGCAAGAAAAGAATGAACAAGAAT
TATTGGAATTAGATAAATGGGCAAGTTTGTGGAATTGGTTTAACATAACAAATTGGCTGTGGTATATAAA
ATTATTCATAATGATAGTAGGAGGCTTGGTAGGTTTAAGAATAGTTTTTGCTGTACTTTCTATAGTGAAT
AGAGTTAGGCAGGGATATTCACCATTATCGTTTCAGACCCACCTCCCAACCCCGAGGGGACCCGACAGGC
CCGAAGGAATAGAAGAAGAAGGTGGAGAGAGAGACAGAGACAGATCCATTCGATTAGTGAACGGATCTCG
ACGGTATCGATCACGAGACTAGCCTCGAGCGGCCGCCCCCTTCACCGAGGGCCTATTTCCCATGATTCCT
TCATATTTGCATATACGATACAAGGCTGTTAGAGAGATAATTGGAATTAATTTGACTGTAAACACAAAGA
TATTAGTACAAAATACGTGACGTAGAAAGTAATAATTTCTTGGGTAGTTTGCAGTTTTAAAATTATGTTT
TAAAATGGACTATAATATGCTTACCGTAACTTGAAAGTATTTCGATTTCTTGGCTTTATATATCTTGTGG
AAAGGACGAAACACCGGGCGCGATAGCGCTAATAATTTCTCGAGAAATTATTAGCGCTATCGCGCTTTTT
GAATTCAGTTATTAATAGTAATCAATTACGGGGTCATTAGTTCATAGCCCATATATGGAGTTCCGCGTTA
CATAACTTACGGTAAATGGCCCGCCTGGCTGACCGCCCAACGACCCCCGCCCATTGACGTCAATAATGAC
GTATGTTCCCATAGTAACGCCAATAGGGACTTTCCATTGACGTCAATGGGTGGAGTATTTACGGTAAGCT
GCCCACTTGGCAGTACATCAAGTGTATCATATGCCAAGTACGCCCCCTATTGACGTCAATGACGGTAAAT
GGCCCGCCTGGCATTATGCCCAGTACATGACCTTATGGGACTTTCCTACTTGGCAGTACATCTACGTATT
AGTCATCGCTATTACCATGGTGATGCGGTTTTGGCAGTACATCAATGGGCGTGGATAGCGGTTTGACTCA
CGGGGATTTCCAAGTCTCCACCCCATTGACGTCAATGGGAGTTTGTTTTGGCACCAAAATCAACGGGACT
TTCCAAAATGTCGTAAGAACTCCGCCCCATTGACGCAAATGGGCGGTAGGCGTGTACGGTGGGAGGTCTA
TATAAGCAGAGCTGGTTTAGTGAACCGTCAGATCCGCTAGCGCTACCGGTCGCCACCATGCTGCAGAACG
AGCTTGCTCTTAAGTTGGCTGGACTTGATATTAACAAGACTGGAGGTTCTTTTGCCCGCGAGACCTTCCA
GGCCTTCCGCACCACCGACGTCGGCCGCAAGCTGATCATCGATCAGAACGTTTTTATCGAGGGTACGCTG
CCGATGGGTGTCGTCCGCCCGCTGACTGAAGTCGAGATGGACCATTACCGCGAGCCGTTCCTGAATCCTG
TTGACCGCGAGCCACTGTGGCGCTTCCCAAACGAGCTGCCAATCGCCGGTGAGCCAGCGAACATCGTCGC
GCTGGTCGAAGAATACATGGACTGGCTGCACCAGTCCCCTGTCCCGAAGCTGCTGTTCTGGGGCACCCCA
GGCGTTCTGATCCCACCGGCCGAAGCCGCTCGCCTGGCCAAAAGCCTGCCTAACTGCAAGGCTGTGGACA
TCGGCCCGGGTCTGAATCTGCTGCAAGAAGACAACCCGGACCTGATCGGCAGCGAGATCGCGCGCTGGCT
GTCTACTCTGGAGATTGGTGGCACCGGTGGCTCTGGCGGTACCGGTGGCTCTGGCGGTTCTATCGGTACT
GGCTTTCCATTCGACCCCCATTATGTGGAAGTCCTGGGCGAGCGCATGCACTACGTCGATGTTGGTCCGC
GCGATGGCACCCCTGTGCTGTTCCTGCACGGTAACCCGACCTCCTCCTACGTGTGGCGCAACATCATCCC
GCATGTTGCACCGACCCATCGCTGCATTGCTCCAGACCTGATCGGTATGGGCAAATCCGACAAACCAGAC
CTGGGTTATTTCTTCGACGACCACGTCCGCTTCATGGATGCCTTCATCGAAGCCCTGGGTCTGGAAGAGG
TCGTCCTGGTCATTCACGACTGGGGCTCCGCTCTGGGTTTCCACTGGGCCAAGCGCAATCCAGAGCGCGT
CAAAGGTATTGCATTTATGGAGTTCATCCGCCCTATCCCGACCTGGGACGAATGGGCTCCGGGTTCTCTG
CGTCGCGCCACCCTGGTGGACCCTCCTCCTCCGCCACCGCCACCACCGCCGCCGCCGCCACCACCACCTC
CTCCGCCTCCTCCACCACCACCGCCACCGCCTCCACCACCTGGCGGCAGCGCCTGTGACTATCATTTAGG
AAACATTTCAAGACTGTCAAATAAGCATTTCCAAATACTACTAGGAGAAGACGGTAACCTTTTATTGAAT
GACATTTCCACTAATGGGACCTGGTTAAATGGGCAAAAAGTCGAGAAGAACAGCTATCAGTTACTGTCTC
AAGGTGATGAAATAACCGTTGGTGTAGGCGTGGAATCAGATATTTTATCTCTGGTCATTTTCATAAACGA
CAAATTTAAGCAGTGCCTCGAGCAGAACAAAGTTGATCGCGGTGGCGGTATGCATAAGTTTTCTCAAGAA
CAGATCGGCGAAAACATTGTGTGCAGGGTCATTTGTACCACGGGTCAAATTCCCATCCGAGATTTGTCAG
CTGATATTTCACAAGTGCTTAAGGAAAAACGATCCATAAAGAAAGTTTGGACATTTGGTAGAAACCCAGG
TTCTGCCAAGGAGACCTTCCAGGCCTTCCGCAGCGGAGGTTCTATGGTGAGCAAGGGCGAGGAGCTGTTC
ACCGGGGTGGTGCCCATCCTGGTCGAGCTGGACGGCGACGTAAACGGCCACAAGTTCAGCGTGTCCGGCG
AGGGCGAGGGCGATGCCACCTACGGCAAGCTGACCCTGAAGTTCATCTGCACCACCGGCAAGCTGCCCGT
GCCCTGGCCCACCCTCGTGACCACCCTGACCTACGGCGTGCAGTGCTTCAGCCGCTACCCCGACCACATG
AAGCAGCACGACTTCTTCAAGTCCGCCATGCCCGAAGGCTACGTCCAGGAGCGCACCATCTTCTTCAAGG
ACGACGGCAACTACAAGACCCGCGCCGAGGTGAAGTTCGAGGGCGACACCCTGGTGAACCGCATCGAGCT
GAAGGGCATCGACTTCAAGGAGGACGGCAACATCCTGGGGCACAAGCTGGAGTACAACTACAACAGCCAC
AACGTCTATATCATGGCCGACAAGCAGAAGAACGGCATCAAGGTGAACTTCAAGATCCGCCACAACATCG
AGGACGGCAGCGTGCAGCTCGCCGACCACTACCAGCAGAACACCCCCATCGGCGACGGCCCCGTGCTGCT
GCCCGACAACCACTACCTGAGCACCCAGTCCAAACTGAGCAAAGACCCCAACGAGAAGCGCGATCACATG
GTCCTGCTGGAGTTCGTGACCGCCGCCGGGATCACTCTCGGCATGGACGAGCTGTACAAGTAAAATTAAT
TCTCGACCTCGAGACAAATGGCAGTATTCATCCACAATTTTAAAAGAAAAGGGGGGATTGGGGGGTACAG
TGCAGGGGAAAGAATAGTAGACATAATAGCAACAGACATACAAACTAAAGAATTACAAAAACAAATTACA
AAAATTCAAAATTTTCGGGTTTATTACAGGGACAGCAGAGATCCACTTTGGCCGCGGCTCGAGGGGG
